>Addgene plasmid #138075 | MYMH 471 | addgene full sequence | sequence record 274946 | Addgene NGS Result
TTTCAGGAGCTAAGGAAGCTAAAATGGAGAAAAAAATCACTGGATATACCACCGTTGATATATCCCAATG
GCATCGTAAAGAACATTTTGAGGCATTTCAGTCAGTTGCTCAATGTACCTATAACCAGACCGTTCAGCTG
GATATTACGGCCTTTTTAAAGACCGTAAAGAAAAATAAGCACAAGTTTTATCCGGCCTTTATTCACATTC
TTGCCCGCCTGATGAATGCTCATCCGGAATTTCGTATGGCAATGAAAGACGGTGAGCTGGTGATATGGGA
TAGTGTTCACCCTTGTTACACCGTTTTCCATGAGCAAACTGAAACGTTTTCATCGCTCTGGAGTGAATAC
CACGACGATTTCCGGCAGTTTCTACACATATATTCGCAAGATGTGGCGTGTTACGGTGAAAACCTGGCCT
ATTTCCCTAAAGGGTTTATTGAGAATATGTTTTTCGTCTCAGCCAATCCCTGGGTGAGTTTCACCAGTTT
TGATTTAAACGTGGCCAATATGGACAACTTCTTCGCCCCCGTTTTCACCATGGGCAAATATTATACGCAA
GGCGACAAGGTGCTGATGCCGCTGGCGATTCAGGTTCATCATGCCGTTTGTGATGGCTTCCATGTCGGCA
GAATGCTTAATGAATTACAACAGTACTGCGATGAGTGGCAGGGCGGGGCGTAATTTGACTTTTGTCCTTT
TCCGCTGCATAACCCTGCTTCGGGGTCATTATAGCGATTTTTTCGGTATATCCATCCTTTTTCGCACGAT
ATACAGGATTTTGCCAAAGGGTTCGTGTAGACTTTCCTTGGTGTATCCAACGGCGTCAGCCGGGCAGGAT
AGGTGAAGTAGGCCCACCCGCGAGCGGGTGTTCCTTCTTCACTGTCCCTTATTCGCACCTGGCGGTGCTC
AACGGGAATCCTGCTCTGCGAGGCTGGCCGTAGGCCGGCCCTACCGGCGCGGCAGCGTTACCCGTGTCGG
CGGCTCCAACGGCTCGCCATCGTCCAGAAAACACGGCTCATCGGGCATCGGCAGGCGCTGCTGCCCGCGC
CGTTCCCATTCCTCCGTTTCGGTCAAGGCTGGCAGGTCTGGTTCCATGCCCGGAATGCCGGGCTGGCTGG
GCGGCTCCTCGCCGGGGCCGGTCGGTAGTTGCTGCTCGCCCGGATACAGGGTCGGGATGCGGCGCAGGTC
GCCATGCCCCAACAGCGATTCGTCCTGGTCGTCGTGATCAACCACCACGGCGGCACTGAACACCGACAGG
CGCAACTGGTCGCGGGGCTGGCCCCACGCCACGCGGTCATTGACCACGTAGGCCGACACGGTGCCGGGGC
CGTTGAGCTTCACGACGGAGATCCAGCGCTCGGCCACCAAGTCCTTGACTGCGTATTGGACCGTCCGCAA
AGAACGTCCGATGAGCTTGGAAAGTGTCTTCTGGCTGACCACCACGGCGTTCTGGTGGCCCATCTGCGCC
ACGAGGTGATGCAGCAGCATTGCCGCCGTGGGTTTCCTCGCAATAAGCCCGGCCCACGCCTCATGCGCTT
TGCGTTCCGTTTGCACCCAGTGACCGGGCTTGTTCTTGGCTTGAATGCCGATTTCTCTGGACTGCGTGGC
CATGCTTATCTCCATGCGGTAGGGGTGCCGCACGGTTGCGGCACCATGCGCAATCAGCTGCAACTTTTCG
GCAGCGCGACAACAATTATGCGTTGCGTAAAAGTGGCAGTCAATTACAGATTTTCTTTAACCTACGCAAT
GAGCTATTGCGGGGGGTGCCGCAATGAGCTGTTGCGTACCCCCCTTTTTTAAGTTGTTGATTTTTAAGTC
TTTCGCATTTCGCCCTATATCTAGTTCTTTGGTGCCCAAAGAAGGGCACCCCTGCGGGGTTCCCCCACGC
CTTCGGCGCGGCTCCCCCTCCGGCAAAAAGTGGCCCCTCCGGGGCTTGTTGATCGACTGCGCGGCCTTCG
GCCTTGCCCAAGGTGGCGCTGCCCCCTTGGAACCCCCGCACTCGCCGCCGTGAGGCTCGGGGGGCAGGCG
GGCGGGCTTCGCCCTTCGACTGCCCCCACTCGCATAGGCTTGGGTCGTTCCAGGCGCGTCAAGGCCAAGC
CGCTGCGCGGTCGCTGCGCGAGCCTTGACCCGCCTTCCACTTGGTGTCCAACCGGCAAGCGAAGCGCGCA
GGCCGCAGGCCGGAGGCTTTTCCCCAGAGAAAATTAAAAAAATTGATGGGGCAAGGCCGCAGGCCGCGCA
GTTGGAGCCGGTGGGTATGTGGTCGAAGGCTGGGTAGCCGGTGGGCAATCCCTGTGGTCAAGCTCGTGGG
CAGGCGCAGCCTGTCCATCAGCTTGTCCAGCAGGGTTGTCCACGGGCCGAGCGAAGCGAGCCAGCCGGTG
GCCGCTCGCGGCCATCGTCCACATATCCACGGGCTGGCAAGGGAGCGCAGCGACCGCGCAGGGCGAAGCC
CGGAGAGCAAGCCCGTAGGGGGGGCGCGCCCAGCTGTCTAGGGCGGCGGATTTGTCCTACTCAGGAGAGC
GTTCACCGACAAACAACAGATAAAACGAAAGGCCCAGTCTTTCGACTGAGCCTTTCGTTTTATTTGATGC
CTTTAATTAAAGCGGATAACAATTTCACACAGGAGAATTCTTGACAGCTAGCTCAGTCCTAGGTATTGTG
CTAGCTCTAGAGAAAGAGGAGAAATACTAGATGGTGAGCAAGGGCGAGGAGGATAACATGGCCATCATCA
AGGAGTTCATGCGCTTCAAGGTGCACATGGAGGGCTCCGTGAACGGCCACGAGTTCGAGATCGAGGGCGA
GGGCGAGGGCCGCCCCTACGAGGGCACCCAGACCGCCAAGCTGAAGGTGACCAAGGGTGGCCCCCTGCCC
TTCGCCTGGGACATCCTGTCCCCTCAGTTCATGTACGGCTCCAAGGCCTACGTGAAGCACCCCGCCGACA
TCCCCGACTACTTGAAGCTGTCCTTCCCCGAGGGCTTCAAGTGGGAGCGCGTGATGAACTTCGAGGACGG
CGGCGTGGTGACCGTGACCCAGGACTCCTCCTTGCAGGACGGCGAGTTCATCTACAAGGTGAAGCTGCGC
GGCACCAACTTCCCCTCCGACGGCCCCGTAATGCAGAAGAAGACCATGGGCTGGGAGGCCTCCTCCGAGC
GGATGTACCCCGAGGACGGCGCCCTGAAGGGCGAGATCAAGCAGAGGCTGAAGCTGAAGGACGGCGGCCA
CTACGACGCTGAGGTCAAGACCACCTACAAGGCCAAGAAGCCCGTGCAGCTGCCCGGCGCCTACAACGTC
AACATCAAGTTGGACATCACCTCCCACAACGAGGACTACACCATCGTGGAACAGTACGAACGCGCCGAGG
GCCGCCACTCCACCGGCGGCATGGACGAGCTGTACAAGTAATAATACGGATCCCTCGGTACCAAATTCCA
GAAAAGACACCCGAAAGGGTGTTTTTTCGTTTTGGTCCCCTGCAGGTAGAGAAAGAGGAGAAATACTAGA
TGCGTAAAGGAGAAGAACTTTTCACTGGAGTTGTCCCAATTCTTGTTGAATTAGATGGTGATGTTAATGG
GCACAAATTTTCTGTCAGTGGAGAGGGTGAAGGTGATGCAACATACGGAAAACTTACCCTTAAATTTATT
TGCACTACTGGAAAACTACCTGTTCCATGGCCAACACTTGTCACTACTTTCGGTTATGGTGTTCAATGCT
TTGCGAGATACCCAGATCATATGAAACAGCATGACTTTTTCAAGAGTGCCATGCCCGAAGGTTATGTACA
GGAAAGAACTATATTTTTCAAAGATGACGGGAACTACAAGACACGTGCTGAAGTCAAGTTTGAAGGTGAT
ACCCTTGTTAATAGAATCGAGTTAAAAGGTATTGATTTTAAAGAAGATGGAAACATTCTTGGACACAAAT
TGGAATACAACTATAACTCACACAATGTATACATCATGGCAGACAAACAAAAGAATGGAATCAAAGTTAA
CTTCAAAATTAGACACAACATTGAAGATGGAAGCGTTCAACTAGCAGACCATTATCAACAAAATACTCCA
ATTGGCGATGGCCCTGTCCTTTTACCAGACAACCATTACCTGTCCACACAATCTGCCCTTTCGAAAGATC
CCAACGAAAAGAGAGACCACATGGTCCTTCTTGAGTTTGTAACAGCTGCTGGGATTACACATGGCATGGA
TGAACTATACAAATAATAATACTAGAGCCAGGCATCAAATAAAACGAAAGGCTCAGTCGAAAGACTGGGC
CTTTCGTTTTATCTGTTGTTTGTCGGTGAACGCTCTCTACTAGAGTCACACTGGCTCACCTTCGGGTGGG
CCTTTCTGCGTTTATATACTAGTAGCGGCCGCTGCAGCTTGGACTCCTGTTGATAGATCCAGTAATGACC
TCAGAACTCCATCTGGATTTGTTCAGAACGCTCGGTTGCCGCCGGGCGTTTTTTATTGGTGAGAATCCAG
GGGTCCCCAATAATTACGATTTAAATTGGCGAAAATGAGACGTTGATCGGCACGTAAGAGGTTCCAACTT
TCACCATAATGAAATAAGATCACTACCGGGCGTATTTTTTGAGTTATCGAGAT
Features (pLannotate 1.2.2; 13 found; start..end, strand, type, name):
     24..680     +  CDS            cat: CAT_ECOLX - Experimental evidence at protein level: Swiss-Prot protein existence level 1. This enzyme is an effector of chloramphenicol resistance in bacteria. From Escherichia coli. This protein is used as a marker in many commonly used cloning vectors, such as pACYC184.
    832..940     +  oriT           oriT: incP origin of transfer
    951..1613    -  CDS            pBBR1 Rep: replication protein for the broad-host-range plasmid pBBR1 from Bordetella bronchiseptica
   1614..2385    -  rep_origin     pBBR1 oriV: replication origin of the broad-host-range plasmid pBBR1 from Bordetella bronchiseptica; requires the pBBR1 Rep protein for replication
   2500..2586    -  terminator     rrnB T1 terminator: Escherichia coli rrnB; transcription terminator T1 from the E. coli rrnB gene
   2631..2656    +  promoter       J23119(SpeI) promoter (fragment): bacterial promoter (Registry of Standard Biological Parts BBa J23119) modified to end with an SpeI site
   2691..3398    +  CDS            mCherry: mCherry is a basic (constitutively fluorescent) red fluorescent protein published in 2004, derived from Discosoma sp.. It is reported to be a very rapidly-maturing monomer with low acid sensitivity.
   3500..4213    +  CDS            hfriFP: hfriFP is a fluorescent protein published in 2013, derived from Herbaspirillum frisingense.
   4236..4307    +  terminator     rrnB T1 terminator: transcription terminator T1 from the E. coli rrnB gene
   4323..4350    +  terminator     T7Te terminator: phage T7 early transcription terminator
   4357..4377    +  misc_feature   BioBrick suffix: universal suffix for all parts
   4382..4476    +  terminator     lambda t0 terminator: transcription terminator from phage lambda
   4524..23      +  promoter       cat promoter (across the origin): promoter of the E. coli cat gene encoding chloramphenicol acetyltransferase
