[The description below was written by a language model from this plasmid's Addgene catalogue record and pLannotate feature annotations shown in this document.]
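Description:
MYMH 471 is a bacterial expression plasmid built on the broad-host-range pSEVA-331Bb backbone and designed as a dual-fluorescence reporter for measuring the strength of a synthetic transcription terminator. It replicates through the pBBR1 oriV together with its cognate pBBR1 Rep protein, a replicon from Bordetella bronchiseptica that functions in many Gram-negative species. It also carries an incP oriT, so it can be mobilised by conjugation when transfer functions are supplied in trans. Selection is by chloramphenicol resistance, from a cat gene driven by its own promoter. The catalogue lists the plasmid as high copy and propagated in DH5alpha.

According to the insert name, the payload is a single transcription unit in which the constitutive Anderson-family promoter J23104 drives mCherry, followed by the synthetic terminator L3S2P24 and then GFP. The automated annotation labels the promoter as a fragment of the closely related J23119, and it calls the downstream fluorescent protein ORF "hfriFP" rather than GFP; these are probably similarity-based assignments, and the catalogue naming is the depositor's description. L3S2P24 itself is not annotated, but a gap of about 100 nt between the two reporter ORFs matches its expected position. Downstream, rrnB T1, T7Te and lambda t0 terminators, along with a BioBrick suffix, close the cassette, and an inverted rrnB T1 terminator upstream insulates it from the backbone.

In this arrangement mCherry reports transcription entering the terminator and GFP reports read-through, so the ratio of the two signals indicates termination efficiency. The plasmid belongs to a toolkit for controlling gene expression in Acetobacteraceae. The depositor comments "low expression" without further explanation.
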