Addgene plasmid #138075: MYMH 471
Purpose: Synthetic Terminator L3S2P24 inserted between mCherry and GFP
Depositing lab: Meng How Tan. Depositing organization: Nanyang Technological University (NTU). Publication: An Expanded Synthetic Biology Toolkit for Gene Expression Control in Acetobacteraceae. Teh MY, Ooi KH, Danny Teo SX, Bin Mansoor ME, Shaun Lim WZ, Tan MH. ACS Synth Biol. 2019 Apr 19;8(4):708-723. doi: 10.1021/acssynbio.8b00168. Epub 2019 Mar 22. PubMed 30865830.
Backbone
  Vector backbone: pSEVA-331Bb
  Vector type: Bacterial Expression
Growth in bacteria
  Bacterial resistance: Chloramphenicol, 25 μg/mL
  Growth temperature: 37°C
  Growth strain: DH5alpha
  Copy number: High Copy
Gene/Insert
  Gene/Insert name: J23104-mCherry-L3S2P24-GFP-pSEVA-331Bb
  Species: Synthetic
  Cloning method: Restriction Enzyme; 5′ cloning site Unknown (unknown if destroyed)
Terms and licenses: Academic/Nonprofit Terms; Industry Terms: Not Available to Industry
Depositor comments: Low expression
How to cite: MYMH 471 was a gift from Meng How Tan (Addgene plasmid # 138075 ; http://n2t.net/addgene:138075 ; RRID:Addgene_138075)
